>Addgene plasmid #99943 | pcDNA3-HA-REDD1 S137A (#627) | addgene full sequence | sequence record 198011 | Addgene NGS Result
GACATTGATTATTGACTAGTTATTAATAGTAATCAATTACGGGGTCATTAGTTCATAGCCCATATATGGA
GTTCCGCGTTACATAACTTACGGTAAATGGCCCGCCTGGCTGACCGCCCAACGACCCCCGCCCATTGACG
TCAATAATGACGTATGTTCCCATAGTAACGCCAATAGGGACTTTCCATTGACGTCAATGGGTGGAGTATT
TACGGTAAACTGCCCACTTGGCAGTACATCAAGTGTATCATATGCCAAGTACGCCCCCTATTGACGTCAA
TGACGGTAAATGGCCCGCCTGGCATTATGCCCAGTACATGACCTTATGGGACTTTCCTACTTGGCAGTAC
ATCTACGTATTAGTCATCGCTATTACCATGGTGATGCGGTTTTGGCAGTACATCAATGGGCGTGGATAGC
GGTTTGACTCACGGGGATTTCCAAGTCTCCACCCCATTGACGTCAATGGGAGTTTGTTTTGGCACCAAAA
TCAACGGGACTTTCCAAAATGTCGTAACAACTCCGCCCCATTGACGCAAATGGGCGGTAGGCGTGTACGG
TGGGAGGTCTATATAAGCAGAGCTCTCTGGCTAACTAGAGAACCCACTGCTTACTGGCTTATCGAAATTA
ATACGACTCACTATAGGGAGACCCAAGCTTGGTACCGAGCTCGGATCCGCCACCATGCCTAGCCTTTGGG
ACCGCTTCTCGTCGTCGTCCACCTCCTCTTCGCCCTCGTCCTTGCCCCGAACTCCCACCCCAGATCGGCC
GCCGCGCTCAGCCTGGGGGTCGGCGACCCGGGAGGAGGGGTTTGACCGCTCCACGAGCCTGGAGAGCTCG
GACTGCGAGTCCCTGGACAGCAGCAACAGTGGCTTCGGGCCGGAGGAAGACACGGCTTACCTGGATGGGG
TGTCGTTGCCCGACTTTGAGCTGCTCAGTGACCCTGAGGATGAACACTTGTGTGCCAACCTGATGCAGCT
GCTGCAGGAGAGCCTGGCCCAGGCGCGGCTGGGCTCTCGACGCCCTGCGCGCCTGCTGATGCCTAGCCAG
TTGGTAAGCCAGGTGGGCAAAGAACTACTGCGCCTGGCCTACGCGGAGCCGTGCGGCCTGCGGGGGGCGC
TGCTGGACGTCTGCGTGGAGCAGGGCAAGAGCTGCCACAGCGTGGGCCAGCTGGCACTCGACCCCAGCCT
GGTGCCCACCTTCCAGCTGACCCTCGTGCTGCGCCTGGACTCACGACTCTGGCCCAAGATCCAGGGGCTG
TTTAGCTCCGCCAACTCTCCCTTCCTCCCTGGCTTCAGCCAGTCCCTGACGCTGAGCACTGGCTTCCGAG
TCATCAAGAAGAAGCTGTACAGCTCGGAACAGCTGCTCATTGAGGAGTGTTACCCATACGATGTTCCAGA
TTACGCTTGAGAATTCTGCAGATATCCATCACACTGGCGGCCGCTCGAGCATGCATCTAGAGGGCCCTAT
TCTATAGTGTCACCTAAATGCTAGAGCTCGCTGATCAGCCTCGACTGTGCCTTCTAGTTGCCAGCCATCT
GTTGTTTGCCCCTCCCCCGTGCCTTCCTTGACCCTGGAAGGTGCCACTCCCACTGTCCTTTCCTAATAAA
ATGAGGAAATTGCATCGCATTGTCTGAGTAGGTGTCATTCTATTCTGGGGGGTGGGGTGGGGCAGGACAG
CAAGGGGGAGGATTGGGAAGACAATAGCAGGCATGCTGGGGATGCGGTGGGCTCTATGGCTTCTGAGGCG
GAAAGAACCAGCTGGGGCTCTAGGGGGTATCCCC
[124 nt withheld, positions 1785-1908]
C
[91 nt withheld, positions 1910-2000]
A
[49 nt withheld, positions 2002-2050]
CCTTTGACGTTGGAGTCCACGTTCTTT
[37 nt withheld, positions 2078-2114]
ACCCTATCTCGGTCTATTCTTTTGATTTATAAGGGATTTTGCCGATTTCGGCCTATTGGTTAAAAAATGA
GCTGATTTAACAAAAATTTAACGCGAATTAATTCTGTGGAATGTGTGTCAGTTAGGGTGTGGAAAGTCCC
CAGGCTCCCCAGCAGGCAGAAGTATGCAAAGCATGCATCTCAATTAGTCAGCAACCAGGTGTGGAAAGTC
CCCAGGCTCCCCAGCAGGCAGAAGTATGCAAAGCATGCATCTCAATTAGTCAGCAACCATAGTCCCGCCC
CTAACTCCGCCCATCCCGCCCCTAACTCCGCCCAGTTCCGCCCATTCTCCGCCCCATGGCTGACTAATTT
TTTTTATTTATGCAGAGGCCGAGGCCGCCTCTGCCTCTGAGCTATTCCAGAAGTAGTGAGGAGGCTTTTT
TGGAGGCCTAGGCTTTTGCAAAAAGCTCCCGGGAGCTTGTATATCCATTTTCGGATCTGATCAAGAGACA
GGATGAGGATCGTTTCGCATGATTGAACAAGATGGATTGCACGCAGGTTCTCCGGCCGCTTGGGTGGAGA
GGCTATTCGGCTATGACTGGGCACAACAGACAATCGGCTGCTCTGATGCCGCCGTGTTCCGGCTGTCAGC
GCAGGGGCGCCCGGTTCTTTTTGTCAAGACCGACCTGTCCGGTGCCCTGAATGAACTGCAGGACGAGGCA
GCGCGGCTATCGTGGCTGGCCACGACGGGCGTTCCTTGCGCAGCTGTGCTCGACGTTGTCACTGAAGCGG
GAAGGGACTGGCTGCTATTGGGCGAAGTGCCGGGGCAGGATCTCCTGTCATCTCACCTTGCTCCTGCCGA
GAAAGTATCCATCATGGCTGATGCAATGCGGCGGCTGCATACGCTTGATCCGGCTACCTGCCCATTCGAC
CACCAAGCGAAACATCGCATCGAGCGAGCACGTACTCGGATGGAAGCCGGTCTTGTCGATCAGGATGATC
TGGACGAAGAGCATCAGGGGCTCGCGCCAGCCGAACTGTTCGCCAGGCTCAAGGCGCGCATGCCCGACGG
CGAGGATCTCGTCGTGACCCATGGCGATGCCTGCTTGCCGAATATCATGGTGGAAAATGGCCGCTTTTCT
GGATTCATCGACTGTGGCCGGCTGGGTGTGGCGGACCGCTATCAGGACATAGCGTTGGCTACCCGTGATA
TTGCTGAAGAGCTTGGCGGCGAATGGGCTGACCGCTTCCTCGTGCTTTACGGTATCGCCGCTCCCGATTC
GCAGCGCATCGCCTTCTATCGCCTTCTTGACGAGTTCTTCTGAGCGGGACTCTGGGGTTCGAAATGACCG
ACCAAGCGACGCCCAACCTGCCATCACGAGATTTCGATTCCACCGCCGCCTTCTATGAAAGGTTGGGCTT
CGGAATCGTTTTCCGGGACGCCGGCTGGATGATCCTCCAGCGCGGGGATCTCATGCTGGAGTTCTTCGCC
CACCCCAACTTGTTTATTGCAGCTTATAATGGTTACAAATAAAGCAATAGCATCACAAATTTCACAAATA
AAGCATTTTTTTCACTGCATTCTAGTTGTGGTTTGTCCAAACTCATCAATGTATCTTATCATGTCTGTAT
ACCGTCGACCTCTAGCTAGAGCTTGGCGTAATCATGGTCATAGCTGTTTCCTGTGTGAAATTGTTATCCG
CTCACAATTCCACACAACATACGAGCCGGAAGCATAAAGTGTAAAGCCTGGGGTGCCTAATGAGTGAGCT
AACTCACATTAATTGCGTTGCGCTCACTGCCCGCTTTCCAGTCGGGAAACCTGTCGTGCCAGCTGCATTA
ATGAATCGGCCAACGCGCGGGGAGAGGCGGTTTGCGTATTGGGCGCTCTTCCGCTTCCTCGCTCACTGAC
TCGCTGCGCTCGGTCGTTCGGCTGCGGCGAGCGGTATCAGCTCACTCAAAGGCGGTAATACGGTTATCCA
CAGAATCAGGGGATAACGCAGGAAAGAACATGTGAGCAAAAGGCCAGCAAAAGGCCAGGAACCGTAAAAA
GGCCGCGTTGCTGGCGTTTTTCCATAGGCTCCGCCCCCCTGACGAGCATCACAAAAATCGACGCTCAAGT
CAGAGGTGGCGAAACCCGACAGGACTATAAAGATACCAGGCGTTTCCCCCTGGAAGCTCCCTCGTGCGCT
CTCCTGTTCCGACCCTGCCGCTTACCGGATACCTGTCCGCCTTTCTCCCTTCGGGAAGCGTGGCGCTTTC
TCATAGCTCACGCTGTAGGTATCTCAGTTCGGTGTAGGTCGTTCGCTCCAAGCTGGGCTGTGTGCACGAA
CCCCCCGTTCAGCCCGACCGCTGCGCCTTATCCGGTAACTATCGTCTTGAGTCCAACCCGGTAAGACACG
ACTTATCGCCACTGGCAGCAGCCACTGGTAACAGGATTAGCAGAGCGAGGTATGTAGGCGGTGCTACAGA
GTTCTTGAAGTGGTGGCCTAACTACGGCTACACTAGAAGAACAGTATTTGGTATCTGCGCTCTGCTGAAG
CCAGTTACCTTCGGAAAAAGAGTTGGTAGCTCTTGATCCGGCAAACAAACCACCGCTACCAGCGGTGGTT
TTTTTGTTTGCAAGCAGCAGATTACGCGCAGAAAAAAAGGATCTCAAGAAGATCCTTTGATCTTTTCTAC
GGGGTCTGACGCTCAGTGGAACGAAAACTCACGTTAAGGGATTTTGGTCATGAGATTATCAAAAAGGATC
TTCACCTAGATCCTTTTAAATTAAAAATGAAGTTTTAAATCAATCTAAAGTATATATGAGTAAACTTGGT
CTGACAGTTACCAATGCTTAATCAGTGAGGCACCTATCTCAGCGATCTGTCTATTTCGTTCATCCATAGT
TGCCTGACTCCCCGTCGTGTAGATAACTACGATACGGGAGGGCTTACCATCTGGCCCCAGTGCTGCAATG
ATACCGCGAGACCCACGCTCACCGGCTCCAGATTTATCAGCAATAAACCAGCCAGCCGGAAGGGCCGAGC
GCAGAAGTGGTCCTGCAACTTTATCCGCCTCCATCCAGTCTATTAATTGTTGCCGGGAAGCTAGAGTAAG
TAGTTCGCCAGTTAATAGTTTGCGCAACGTTGTTGCCATTGCTACAGGCATCGTGGTGTCACGCTCGTCG
TTTGGTATGGCTTCATTCAGCTCCGGTTCCCAACGATCAAGGCGAGTTACATGATCCCCCATGTTGTGCA
AAAAAGCGGTTAGCTCCTTCGGTCCTCCGATCGTTGTCAGAAGTAAGTTGGCCGCAGTGTTATCACTCAT
GGTTATGGCAGCACTGCATAATTCTCTTACTGTCATGCCATCCGTAAGATGCTTTTCTGTGACTGGTGAG
TACTCAACCAAGTCATTCTGAGAATAGTGTATGCGGCGACCGAGTTGCTCTTGCCCGGCGTCAATACGGG
ATAATACCGCGCCACATAGCAGAACTTTAAAAGTGCTCATCATTGGAAAACGTTCTTCGGGGCGAAAACT
CTCAAGGATCTTACCGCTGTTGAGATCCAGTTCGATGTAACCCACTCGTGCACCCAACTGATCTTCAGCA
TCTTTTACTTTCACCAGCGTTTCTGGGTGAGCAAAAACAGGAAGGCAAAATGCCGCAAAAAAGGGAATAA
GGGCGACACGGAAATGTTGAATACTCATACTCTTCCTTTTTCAATATTATTGAAGCATTTATCAGGGTTA
TTGTCTCATGAGCGGATACATATTTGAATGTATTTAGAAAAATAAACAAATAGGGGTTCCGCGCACATTT
CCCCGAAAAGTGCCACCTGACGTCGACGGATCGGGAGATCTCCCGATCCCCTATGGTGCACTCTCAGTAC
AATCTGCTCTGATGCCGCATAGTTAAGCCAGTATCTGCTCCCTGCTTGTGTGTTGGAGGTCGCTGAGTAG
TGCGCGAGCAAAATTTAAGCTACAACAAGGCAAGGCTTGACCGACAATTGCATGAAGAATCTGCTTAGGG
TTAGGCGTTTTGCGCTGCTTCGCGATGTACGGGCCAGATATACGCGTT
Features (pLannotate 1.2.2; 22 found; start..end, strand, type, name):
      1..380     +  enhancer       CMV enhancer: human cytomegalovirus immediate early enhancer
    381..584     +  promoter       CMV promoter: human cytomegalovirus (CMV) immediate early promoter
    580..613     +  LTR            5' LTR (truncated) (fragment): truncated 5' long terminal repeat (LTR) from HIV-1
    629..647     +  promoter       T7 promoter: promoter for bacteriophage T7 RNA polymerase
    685..1380    +  CDS            DDIT4: DDIT4_HUMAN - Also known as REDD1, RTP801. Experimental evidence at protein level: Swiss-Prot protein existence level 1. Regulates cell growth, proliferation and survival via inhibition of the activity of the mammalian target of rapamycin complex 1 (mTORC1). Inhibition of mTORC1 is mediated by a pathway that involves DDIT4/REDD1, AKT1, the TSC1-TSC2 complex and the GTPase RHEB. Plays an important role in responses to cellular energy levels and cellular stress, including responses to hypoxia and DNA damage. Regulates p53/TP53-mediated apoptosis in response to DNA damage via its effect on mTORC1
   1381..1408    +  CDS            3xHA (fragment): three tandem HA epitope tags
   1471..1489    -  promoter       SP6 promoter: promoter for bacteriophage SP6 RNA polymerase
   1515..1739    +  polyA_signal   bGH poly(A) signal: bovine growth hormone polyadenylation signal
   1743..1764    +  promoter       SV40 promoter (fragment): SV40 enhancer and early promoter
   1785..2213    +  rep_origin     f1 ori (sequence partly withheld): f1 bacteriophage origin of replication; arrow indicates direction of (+) strand synthesis
   2227..2556    +  promoter       SV40 promoter: SV40 enhancer and early promoter
   2623..3414    +  CDS            neo: KKA2_KLEPN - Also known as kan, nptII. Experimental evidence at protein level: Swiss-Prot protein existence level 1. Resistance to kanamycin, neomycin, paromomycin, ribostamycin, butirosin and gentamicin B. From Klebsiella pneumoniae.
   3438..3596    +  CDS            ble (fragment): BLE_KLEPN - Experimental evidence at protein level: Swiss-Prot protein existence level 1. Binding protein with a strong affinity to the bleomycin family of antibiotics. Binds to CL990; an antimitotic-antibiotic compound. From Klebsiella pneumoniae.
   3591..3712    +  polyA_signal   SV40 poly(A) signal: SV40 polyadenylation signal
   3785..3801    -  protein_bind   lac operator: The lac repressor binds to the lac operator to inhibit transcription in E. coli. This inhibition can be relieved by adding lactose or isopropyl-β-D-thiogalactopyranoside (IPTG). lac repressor encoded by lacI
   3809..3839    -  promoter       lac promoter: promoter for the E. coli lac operon
   3854..3875    -  protein_bind   CAP binding site: CAP binding activates transcription in the presence of cAMP. E. coli catabolite activator protein
   3888..3980    -  CDS            lacI (fragment): lac repressor; lacI; The lac repressor binds to the lac operator to inhibit transcription in E. coli. This inhibition can be relieved by adding lactose or isopropyl-β-D-thiogalactopyranoside (IPTG).
   4163..4751    -  rep_origin     ori: high-copy-number ColE1/pMB1/pBR322/pUC origin of replication
   4922..5782    -  CDS            AmpR: β-lactamase; bla; confers resistance to ampicillin, carbenicillin, and related antibiotics
   5783..5887    -  promoter       AmpR promoter: bla
   5946..5998    -  misc_feature   bom (fragment): basis of mobility region from pBR322
