[The description below was written by a language model from this plasmid's Addgene catalogue record and pLannotate feature annotations shown in this document.]
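Description:
pcDNA3-HA-REDD1 S137A is a mammalian expression plasmid built on the Invitrogen pcDNA3.1 backbone (the name says pcDNA3) and sequenced at 6,152 nt. It carries human REDD1 (gene symbol DDIT4) with serine 137 replaced by alanine. It is propagated in E. coli through a high-copy ColE1/pUC-type origin and selected with ampicillin via the β-lactamase gene. An f1 origin is also present, allowing single-stranded DNA production. For mammalian cells, an SV40 early promoter drives a neomycin phosphotransferase cassette ending in an SV40 polyadenylation signal, which would permit G418 selection of stable transfectants.

The payload sits downstream of the human cytomegalovirus immediate early enhancer and promoter and is terminated by the bovine growth hormone polyadenylation signal, giving strong constitutive expression after transfection. The DDIT4 coding sequence is followed directly by a short match annotated as a fragment of a 3xHA tag. Its length fits a single HA epitope, in line with the catalogue entry of a C-terminal HA tag, which allows detection or immunoprecipitation with anti-HA antibodies. T7 and SP6 promoters flank the insert and can serve for in vitro transcription or as sequencing primer sites. The cloning sites used are not recorded. Several small annotations (an HIV-1 LTR fragment, ble, lacI and bom fragments, lac promoter/operator) look like backbone remnants or short similarity hits rather than functional parts.

REDD1 is a stress-responsive negative regulator of mTORC1 that acts through the TSC1-TSC2 complex. The associated publication concerns structural and functional analysis of REDD1, so this point mutant presumably tests the contribution of residue 137 to that activity, although the record does not state the mutation's effect.
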