Addgene plasmid #99943: pcDNA3-HA-REDD1 S137A (#627)
Purpose: mammalian expression
Depositing lab: James Brugarolas. Depositing organization: University of Texas Southwestern Medical Center. Publication: Structural analysis and functional implications of the negative mTORC1 regulator REDD1. Vega-Rubin-de-Celis S, Abdallah Z, Kinch L, Grishin NV, Brugarolas J, Zhang X. Biochemistry. 2010 Mar 23;49(11):2491-501. doi: 10.1021/bi902135e. PubMed 20166753.
Backbone
  Vector backbone: pcDNA3.1
  Backbone manufacturer: Invitrogen
  Vector type: Mammalian Expression
Growth in bacteria
  Bacterial resistance: Ampicillin, 100 μg/mL
  Growth temperature: 37°C
  Growth strain: DH5alpha
  Copy number: Unknown
Gene/Insert
  Gene/Insert name: REDD1
  Species: H. sapiens (human)
  Mutation: S137A
  Entrez Gene: DDIT4 (a.k.a. Dig2, REDD-1, REDD1)
  Tag / fusion protein: HA (C terminal on insert)
  Cloning method: Restriction Enzyme; 5′ cloning site Unknown (unknown if destroyed); 3′ cloning site Unknown (unknown if destroyed)
Terms and licenses: Academic/Nonprofit Terms; Industry Terms: Not Available to Industry
How to cite: pcDNA3-HA-REDD1 S137A (#627) was a gift from James Brugarolas (Addgene plasmid # 99943 ; http://n2t.net/addgene:99943 ; RRID:Addgene_99943)
